Addgene plasmid #115117: BAM1 X060_pECIA2
Purpose: Bait vector BAM1 X060_pECIA2 should be used with prey vector BAM1 X060_pECIA14.
Depositing lab: Youssef Belkhadir. Depositing organization: Gregor Mendel Institute of Molecular Plant Biology. Publication: An extracellular network of Arabidopsis leucine-rich repeat receptor kinases. Smakowska-Luzan E, Mott GA, Parys K, Stegmann M, Howton TC, Layeghifard M, Neuhold J, Lehner A, Kong J, Grunwald K, Weinberger N, Satbhai SB, Mayer D, Busch W, Madalinski M, Stolt-Bergner P, Provart NJ, Mukhtar MS, Zipfel C, Desveaux D, Guttman DS, Belkhadir Y. Nature. 2018 Jan 18;553(7688):342-346. doi: 10.1038/nature25184. Epub 2018 Jan 10. PubMed 29320478.
Backbone
  Vector backbone: pECIA2
  Backbone manufacturer: Chris Garcia (Addgene plasmid # 47032)
  Vector type: Insect Expression
Growth in bacteria
  Bacterial resistance: Ampicillin, 100 μg/mL
  Growth temperature: 37°C
  Growth strain: DH5alpha
  Copy number: High Copy
Gene/Insert
  Gene/Insert name: AT5G65700
  Species: A. thaliana (mustard weed)
  Entrez Gene: BAM1 (a.k.a. AT5G65700, BARELY ANY MERISTEM 1, MPA24.5, MPA24_5)
  Promoter: Metallothionein (Copper-Inducible)
  Tag / fusion protein: Fc, V5 and hexahistidine tags (C terminal on backbone)
  Cloning method: Ligation Independent Cloning
Terms and licenses: Academic/Nonprofit Terms; Industry Terms: Not Available to Industry
Depositor comments: Plasmid for secreted expression in Drosophila cell culture by induction via CuSO4. Insert is an extracellular domain of indicated LRR-RK, C-terminally tagged with Fc, V5 and hexahistidine tags. Insert Protein Sequence: SRPISEFRALLSLKTSLTGAGDDKNSPLSSWKVSTSFCTWIGVTCDVSRRHVTSLDLSGLNLSGTLSPDVSHLRLLQNLSLAENLISGPIPPEISSLSGLRHLNLSNNVFNGSFPDEISSGLVNLRVLDVYNNNLTGDLPVSVTNLTQLRHLHLGGNYFAGKIPPSYGSWPVIEYLAVSGNELVGKIPPEIGNLTTLRELYIGYYNAFEDGLPPEIGNLSELVRFDGANCGLTGEIPPEIGKLQKLDTLFLQVNVFSGPLTWELGTLSSLKSMDLSNNMFTGEIPASFAELKNLTLLNLFRNKLHGEIPEFIGDLPELEVLQLWENNFTGSIPQKLGENGKLNLVDLSSNKLTGTLPPNMCSGNKLETLITLGNFLFGSIPDSLGKCESLTRIRMGENFLNGSIPKGLFGLPKLTQVELQDNYLSGELPVAGGVSVNLGQISLSNNQLSGPLPPAIGNFTGVQKLLLDGNKFQGPIPSEVGKLQQLSKIDFSHNLFSGRIAPEISRCKLLTFVDLSRNELSGEIPNEITAMKILNYLNLSRNHLVGSIPGSISSMQSLTSLDFSYNNLSGLVPGTGQFSYFNYTSFLGNPDLCGPYLGPCKDGVAKGGHQSHSKGPLS
How to cite: BAM1 X060_pECIA2 was a gift from Youssef Belkhadir (Addgene plasmid # 115117 ; http://n2t.net/addgene:115117 ; RRID:Addgene_115117)
