[The description below was written by a language model from this plasmid's Addgene catalogue record and pLannotate feature annotations shown in this document.]
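Description:
BAM1 X060_pECIA2 is an insect-cell expression plasmid built on the pECIA2 backbone for secreted production of a plant receptor ectodomain in Drosophila cell culture. It is maintained in E. coli as a high-copy plasmid through a ColE1/pUC-type origin and selected with ampicillin via the β-lactamase gene. The remaining bacterial annotations (lac promoter and operator, CAP site, and fragments of lacZα, lacI, rop and bom) are remnants of the pUC/pBR322-derived cloning backbone rather than functional parts of the design. No selectable marker for insect cells appears in the feature table.

The expression cassette is driven by the Drosophila metallothionein promoter, which is induced by adding copper sulfate to the culture. It controls an open reading frame encoding the extracellular leucine-rich repeat domain of the Arabidopsis thaliana receptor kinase BAM1 (BARELY ANY MERISTEM 1, AT5G65700), inserted by ligation-independent cloning. This ectodomain is fused at its C terminus to a human IgG1 Fc fragment, followed by a V5 epitope and a hexahistidine tag supplied by the backbone, with an SV40 polyadenylation signal annotated downstream. The hexahistidine tag and any secretion signal are not individually annotated in the feature table, although the depositor describes the product as secreted.

The plasmid is the "bait" member of a matched pair and is meant to be used with the corresponding prey vector, BAM1 X060_pECIA14. It comes from a study that mapped an extracellular interaction network among Arabidopsis LRR receptor kinases. In such a format, the Fc domain can dimerise the bait and allow its capture, while the V5 and His tags allow detection or purification.
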