Features (pLannotate 1.2.2; 17 found; start..end, strand, type, name):
     23..449     +  promoter       MT promoter: Drosophila metallothionein promoter
    467..2374    +  CDS            BAM1 (fragment): BAME1_ARATH - Experimental evidence at protein level: Swiss-Prot protein existence level 1. Necessary for male gametophyte development, as well as ovule specification and function. Involved in cell-cell communication process required during early anther development, and regulating cell division and differentiation to organize cell layers. Required for the development of high-ordered vascular strands within the leaf and a correlated control of leaf shape, size and symmetry. May regulate the CLV1-dependent CLV3-mediated signaling in meristems maintenance. From Arabidopsis thaliana (Mouse-ear cre
   2405..3085    +  CDS            IGHG1 (fragment): IGHG1_HUMAN - Experimental evidence at protein level: Swiss-Prot protein existence level 1. Constant region of immunoglobulin heavy chains. Immunoglobulins, also known as antibodies, are membrane-bound or secreted glycoproteins produced by B lymphocytes. In the recognition phase of humoral immunity, the membrane-bound immunoglobulins serve as receptors which, upon binding of a specific antigen, trigger the clonal expansion and differentiation of B lymphocytes into immunoglobulins- secreting plasma cells. Secreted immunoglobulins mediate the effector phase of humoral immunity, which results in
   3104..3145    +  CDS            V5 tag: epitope tag from simian virus 5
   3245..3379    -  polyA_signal   SV40 poly(A) signal: SV40 polyadenylation signal
   3402..3486    -  CDS            large T antigen (fragment): large T antigen from SV40 (simian virus 40)
   3486..3510    +  misc_feature   MCS (fragment): pUC18/19 multiple cloning site
   3547..3563    -  protein_bind   lac operator: The lac repressor binds to the lac operator to inhibit transcription in E. coli. This inhibition can be relieved by adding lactose or isopropyl-β-D-thiogalactopyranoside (IPTG). lac repressor encoded by lacI
   3571..3601    -  promoter       lac promoter: promoter for the E. coli lac operon
   3616..3637    -  protein_bind   CAP binding site: CAP binding activates transcription in the presence of cAMP. E. coli catabolite activator protein
   3650..3742    -  CDS            lacI (fragment): lac repressor; lacI; The lac repressor binds to the lac operator to inhibit transcription in E. coli. This inhibition can be relieved by adding lactose or isopropyl-β-D-thiogalactopyranoside (IPTG).
   3925..4513    -  rep_origin     ori: high-copy-number ColE1/pMB1/pBR322/pUC origin of replication
   4684..5544    -  CDS            AmpR: β-lactamase; bla; confers resistance to ampicillin, carbenicillin, and related antibiotics
   5545..5649    -  promoter       AmpR promoter: bla
   5744..5779    +  CDS            rop (fragment): Rop protein, which maintains plasmids at low copy number; rop
   5881..5980    +  misc_feature   bom (fragment): basis of mobility region from pBR322
   5986..21      -  CDS            lacZα (fragment) (across the origin): LacZα fragment of β-galactosidase; lacZ fragment
>Addgene plasmid #115117 | BAM1 X060_pECIA2 | addgene full sequence | sequence record 298858 | Addgene NGS Result
GTAAAACGACGGCCAGTGAATTAATTCGTTGCAGGACAGGATGTGGTGCCCGATGTGACTAGCTCTTTGC
TGCAGGCCGTCCTATCCTCTGGTTCCGATAAGAGACCCAGAACTCCGGCCCCCCACCGCCCACCGCCACC
CCCATACATATGTGGTACGCAAGTAAGAGTGCCTGCGCATGCCCCATGTGCCCCACCAAGAGCTTTGCAT
CCCATACAAGTCCCCAAAGTGGAGAACCGAACCAATTCTTCGCGGGCAGAACAAAAGCTTCTGCACACGT
CTCCACTCGAATTTGGAGCCGGCCGGCGTGTGCAAAAGAGGTGAATCGAACGAAAGACCCGTGTGTAAAG
CCGCGTTTCCAAAATGTATAAAACCGAGAGCATCTGGCCAATGTGCATCAGTTGTGGTCAGCAGCAAAAT
CAAGTGAATCATCTCAGTGCAACTAAAGGGGGGATCCGATCTCAATATGAAGTTATGCATATTACTGGCC
GTCGTGGCCTTTGTTGGCCTCTCGCTCGGGAGCCGACCAATCTCCGAGTTCCGTGCTCTCCTCTCACTCA
AAACCTCTCTCACCGGCGCCGGAGATGACAAAAACTCGCCTCTCTCTTCCTGGAAAGTCTCAACAAGCTT
CTGTACATGGATTGGTGTCACGTGCGATGTATCTCGCCGTCACGTGACTTCTCTTGATCTCTCCGGTCTC
AACCTCTCCGGTACTCTTTCCCCAGATGTTTCTCATTTACGTCTTCTTCAGAATCTATCACTCGCTGAAA
ATCTAATCTCCGGTCCGATTCCGCCGGAAATCTCGAGCCTTTCCGGTCTTCGTCACTTAAATCTCTCGAA
CAATGTCTTCAACGGTTCGTTTCCCGATGAGATTTCTTCTGGATTGGTGAATCTCCGAGTTCTTGATGTC
TACAACAACAATCTAACCGGAGATTTACCGGTTTCCGTCACCAATCTGACTCAGCTCCGGCACCTTCACC
TCGGTGGTAACTACTTCGCTGGAAAGATCCCGCCTTCGTACGGAAGCTGGCCAGTTATTGAGTATCTAGC
GGTTTCTGGCAACGAGCTTGTCGGGAAAATCCCTCCAGAGATCGGAAACCTAACGACTCTCCGGGAGCTT
TACATCGGCTACTACAACGCTTTCGAAGACGGTCTTCCTCCAGAGATCGGAAATCTATCGGAGCTAGTCA
GATTCGACGGAGCTAATTGCGGATTAACCGGTGAGATTCCGCCGGAGATTGGGAAGCTTCAGAAACTCGA
TACGCTTTTCTTGCAAGTGAATGTCTTCTCCGGTCCATTAACTTGGGAGCTAGGAACGCTATCGAGTTTA
AAATCAATGGATTTGTCTAACAACATGTTCACCGGAGAGATTCCAGCGAGTTTCGCAGAGTTGAAGAATC
TCACGCTTTTGAATCTCTTCCGTAACAAACTTCACGGCGAGATACCGGAGTTCATCGGAGATTTGCCGGA
GCTTGAAGTGTTACAGCTTTGGGAGAACAATTTCACCGGAAGCATCCCGCAGAAATTAGGAGAAAACGGT
AAACTAAATCTCGTCGATCTCTCTTCCAATAAGCTGACCGGAACTTTACCGCCGAACATGTGCTCCGGTA
ACAAGTTAGAAACTTTAATCACTCTTGGAAACTTTCTCTTTGGTTCAATCCCTGATTCTCTTGGTAAATG
TGAGTCTTTGACCCGGATCCGAATGGGTGAGAATTTCCTGAACGGGTCAATCCCAAAAGGACTATTCGGA
TTACCCAAATTAACTCAAGTGGAGCTCCAAGATAATTATCTCTCCGGAGAGTTACCAGTCGCCGGAGGTG
TCTCTGTTAATCTTGGTCAGATCAGTTTATCAAACAACCAGCTCTCAGGTCCATTACCTCCGGCGATCGG
GAACTTCACCGGCGTTCAGAAACTTCTTCTTGATGGAAACAAGTTCCAAGGTCCTATTCCTTCAGAGGTA
GGGAAGCTTCAGCAGCTCTCGAAGATTGATTTCAGCCACAACTTGTTCTCCGGTCGAATCGCGCCGGAGA
TTAGTCGTTGCAAGCTCTTAACGTTTGTTGATCTGAGCAGAAACGAGCTCTCCGGTGAAATCCCAAATGA
GATCACTGCTATGAAGATATTGAATTACTTGAACCTGTCGAGAAACCATCTGGTTGGATCAATCCCTGGT
TCAATCTCGTCAATGCAGAGCTTAACATCTCTTGATTTCTCTTACAACAACCTCTCCGGTTTAGTTCCGG
GAACAGGACAATTCAGTTACTTCAACTACACATCGTTCTTGGGTAATCCTGATCTCTGTGGTCCTTATCT
TGGTCCTTGTAAAGACGGTGTTGCTAAAGGAGGTCACCAGAGTCATAGTAAAGGACCTTTATCACTGGAG
GTGCTGTTCCAGGGACCAGGGAGCGACAAAACTCACACATGCCCACCGTGCCCAGCACCTGAACTCCTGG
GGGGACCGTCAGTCTTCCTCTTCCCCCCAAAACCCAAGGACACCCTCATGATCTCCCGGACCCCTGAGGT
CACATGCGTGGTGGTGGACGTGAGCCACGAAGACCCTGAGGTCAAGTTCAACTGGTACGTGGACGGCGTG
GAGGTGCATAATGCCAAGACAAAGCCGCGGGAGGAGCAGTACAACAGCACGTACCGTGTGGTCAGCGTCC
TCACCGTCCTGCACCAGGACTGGCTGAATGGCAAGGAGTACAAGTGCAAGGTCTCCAACAAAGCCCTCCC
AGCCCCCATCGAGAAAACCATCTCCAAAGCCAAAGGGCAGCCCCGAGAACCACAGGTGTACACCCTGCCC
CCATCCCGGGAGGAGATGACCAAGAACCAGGTCAGCCTGACCTGCCTGGTCAAAGGCTTCTATCCCAGCG
ACATCGCCGTGGAGTGGGAGAGCAATGGGCAGCCGGAGAACAACTACAAGACCACGCCTCCCGTGCTGGA
CTCCGACGGCTCCTTCTTCCTCTACAGCAAGCTCACCGTGGACAAGAGCAGGTGGCAGCAGGGGAACGTC
TTCTCATGCTCCGTGATGCATGAGGGTCTGCACAACCACTACACGCAGAAGAGCCTCTCCCTGTCTCCGG
GTAAATCTAGAGGGCCCTTCGAAGGTAAGCCTATCCCTAACCCTCTCCTCGGTCTCGATTCTACGCGTAC
CGGTCATCATCACCATCACCATTGAGTTTAAACCCGCTGATCAGCCTCGACTGTGCCTTCTAAGGCCTGA
GCTCGCTGATCAGCCTCGATCGAGGATCCAGACATGATAAGATACATTGATGAGTTTGGACAAACCACAA
CTAGAATGCAGTGAAAAAAATGCTTTATTTGTGAAATTTGTGATGCTATTGCTTTATTTGTAACCATTAT
AAGCTGCAATAAACAAGTTAACAACAACAATTGCATTCATTTTATGTTTCAGGTTCAGGGGGAGGTGTGG
GAGGTTTTTTAAAGCAAGTAAAACCTCTACAAATGTGGTATGGCTGATTATGATCAGTCGACCTGCAGGC
ATGCAAGCTTGGCGTAATCATGGTCATAGCTGTTTCCTGTGTGAAATTGTTATCCGCTCACAATTCCACA
CAACATACGAGCCGGAAGCATAAAGTGTAAAGCCTGGGGTGCCTAATGAGTGAGCTAACTCACATTAATT
GCGTTGCGCTCACTGCCCGCTTTCCAGTCGGGAAACCTGTCGTGCCAGCTGCATTAATGAATCGGCCAAC
GCGCGGGGAGAGGCGGTTTGCGTATTGGGCGCTCTTCCGCTTCCTCGCTCACTGACTCGCTGCGCTCGGT
CGTTCGGCTGCGGCGAGCGGTATCAGCTCACTCAAAGGCGGTAATACGGTTATCCACAGAATCAGGGGAT
AACGCAGGAAAGAACATGTGAGCAAAAGGCCAGCAAAAGGCCAGGAACCGTAAAAAGGCCGCGTTGCTGG
CGTTTTTCCATAGGCTCCGCCCCCCTGACGAGCATCACAAAAATCGACGCTCAAGTCAGAGGTGGCGAAA
CCCGACAGGACTATAAAGATACCAGGCGTTTCCCCCTGGAAGCTCCCTCGTGCGCTCTCCTGTTCCGACC
CTGCCGCTTACCGGATACCTGTCCGCCTTTCTCCCTTCGGGAAGCGTGGCGCTTTCTCATAGCTCACGCT
GTAGGTATCTCAGTTCGGTGTAGGTCGTTCGCTCCAAGCTGGGCTGTGTGCACGAACCCCCCGTTCAGCC
CGACCGCTGCGCCTTATCCGGTAACTATCGTCTTGAGTCCAACCCGGTAAGACACGACTTATCGCCACTG
GCAGCAGCCACTGGTAACAGGATTAGCAGAGCGAGGTATGTAGGCGGTGCTACAGAGTTCTTGAAGTGGT
GGCCTAACTACGGCTACACTAGAAGAACAGTATTTGGTATCTGCGCTCTGCTGAAGCCAGTTACCTTCGG
AAAAAGAGTTGGTAGCTCTTGATCCGGCAAACAAACCACCGCTGGTAGCGGTGGTTTTTTTGTTTGCAAG
CAGCAGATTACGCGCAGAAAAAAAGGATCTCAAGAAGATCCTTTGATCTTTTCTACGGGGTCTGACGCTC
AGTGGAACGAAAACTCACGTTAAGGGATTTTGGTCATGAGATTATCAAAAAGGATCTTCACCTAGATCCT
TTTAAATTAAAAATGAAGTTTTAAATCAATCTAAAGTATATATGAGTAAACTTGGTCTGACAGTTACCAA
TGCTTAATCAGTGAGGCACCTATCTCAGCGATCTGTCTATTTCGTTCATCCATAGTTGCCTGACTCCCCG
TCGTGTAGATAACTACGATACGGGAGGGCTTACCATCTGGCCCCAGTGCTGCAATGATACCGCGAGACCC
ACGCTCACCGGCTCCAGATTTATCAGCAATAAACCAGCCAGCCGGAAGGGCCGAGCGCAGAAGTGGTCCT
GCAACTTTATCCGCCTCCATCCAGTCTATTAATTGTTGCCGGGAAGCTAGAGTAAGTAGTTCGCCAGTTA
ATAGTTTGCGCAACGTTGTTGCCATTGCTACAGGCATCGTGGTGTCACGCTCGTCGTTTGGTATGGCTTC
ATTCAGCTCCGGTTCCCAACGATCAAGGCGAGTTACATGATCCCCCATGTTGTGCAAAAAAGCGGTTAGC
TCCTTCGGTCCTCCGATCGTTGTCAGAAGTAAGTTGGCCGCAGTGTTATCACTCATGGTTATGGCAGCAC
TGCATAATTCTCTTACTGTCATGCCATCCGTAAGATGCTTTTCTGTGACTGGTGAGTACTCAACCAAGTC
ATTCTGAGAATAGTGTATGCGGCGACCGAGTTGCTCTTGCCCGGCGTCAATACGGGATAATACCGCGCCA
CATAGCAGAACTTTAAAAGTGCTCATCATTGGAAAACGTTCTTCGGGGCGAAAACTCTCAAGGATCTTAC
CGCTGTTGAGATCCAGTTCGATGTAACCCACTCGTGCACCCAACTGATCTTCAGCATCTTTTACTTTCAC
CAGCGTTTCTGGGTGAGCAAAAACAGGAAGGCAAAATGCCGCAAAAAAGGGAATAAGGGCGACACGGAAA
TGTTGAATACTCATACTCTTCCTTTTTCAATATTATTGAAGCATTTATCAGGGTTATTGTCTCATGAGCG
GATACATATTTGAATGTATTTAGAAAAATAAACAAATAGGGGTTCCGCGCACATTTCCCCGAAAAGTGCC
ACCTGACGTCTAAGAAACCATTATTATCATGACATTAACCTATAAAAATAGGCGTATCACGAGGCCCTTT
CGTCTCGCGCGTTTCGGTGATGACGGTGAAAACCTCTGACACATGCAGCTCCCGGAGACGGTCACAGCTT
GTCTGTAAGCGGATGCCGGGAGCAGACAAGCCCGTCAGGGCGCGTCAGCGGGTGTTGGCGGGTGTCGGGG
CTGGCTTAACTATGCGGCATCAGAGCAGATTGTACTGAGAGTGCACCATATGCGGTGTGAAATACCGCAC
AGATGCGTAAGGAGAAAATACCGCATCAGGCGCCATTCGCCATTCAGGCTGCGCAACTGTTGGGAAGGGC
GATCGGTGCGGGCCTCTTCGCTATTACGCCAGCTGGCGAAAGGGGGATGTGCTGCAAGGCGATTAAGTTG
GGTAACGCCAGGGTTTTCCCAGTCACGACGTT
